Addgene plasmid #221045: pPOTv7-blast-3FLAG
Purpose: Trypanosoma brucei PCR only tagging (pPOT) vector for endogenous gene tagging
Depositing lab: Samuel Dean. Depositing organization: University of Warwick. Publication: A comprehensive toolkit for protein localization and functional analysis in trypanosomatids. Paterou A, Saez Conde J, Tyc J, Sunter JD, Vaughan S, Gull K, Dean S. Open Biol. 2025 Apr;15(4):240361. doi: 10.1098/rsob.240361. Epub 2025 Apr 2. PubMed 40169015.
Backbone
  Vector backbone: pPOT
  Vector type: Unspecified
Growth in bacteria
  Bacterial resistance: Ampicillin, 100 μg/mL
  Growth temperature: 37°C
  Growth strain: NEB Stable
  Copy number: High Copy
Gene/Insert
  Gene/Insert name: 3xFLAG epitopes
  Species: Synthetic
  Promoter: read through
  Cloning method: Restriction Enzyme; 5′ cloning site HindIII (not destroyed); 3′ cloning site BamHI (not destroyed)
  Sequencing primers: 5′ cTATGGGTTCTGGTAGTG; 3′ cTTAACTACCCGATCCTG
Terms and licenses: Academic/Nonprofit Terms; Industry Terms: Not Available to Industry
Depositor comments: Please visit https://doi.org/10.1101/2023.04.21.537815 for bioRxiv preprint.
How to cite: pPOTv7-blast-3FLAG was a gift from Samuel Dean (Addgene plasmid # 221045 ; http://n2t.net/addgene:221045 ; RRID:Addgene_221045)
