[The description below was written by a language model from this plasmid's Addgene catalogue record and pLannotate feature annotations shown in this document.]
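Description:
pPOTv7-blast-3FLAG is a PCR-only tagging (pPOT) template plasmid for endogenous gene tagging in Trypanosoma brucei. It is not an expression vector in its own right. It serves as a PCR template: in the pPOT approach generally, amplicons containing the tag and a drug-resistance marker are generated with long primers that add homology to the target locus, then integrated into the parasite genome so the protein of interest is tagged at its native gene. In bacteria the 4.9 kb plasmid is maintained at high copy through a ColE1/pUC-type origin and selected with ampicillin via the AmpR β-lactamase cassette. The backbone also carries standard cloning-vector remnants: an f1 origin, lacZα and lacI fragments, the lac promoter/operator, and flanking T7 and SP6 promoters.

The payload is a synthetic triple FLAG epitope cloned between HindIII and BamHI sites, both retained. The annotation software splits it into three adjacent FLAG-type hits, consistent with three tandem epitopes. The tag is flanked on each side by a copy of the blasticidin S deaminase gene (bsd, from Aspergillus terreus), which gives blasticidin selection of transfected parasites. This symmetrical layout presumably lets one template supply either a marker-then-tag or a tag-then-marker amplicon, for N- or C-terminal tagging respectively, although the record does not say this explicitly. The promoter is listed as "read through", meaning the cassette has no dedicated promoter and relies on transcription from the integration locus. The stretches between the bsd genes and the tag are not annotated, so any RNA-processing sequences there cannot be identified from the record. The resulting FLAG-tagged proteins suit localisation and functional studies in trypanosomatids.
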