Features (pLannotate 1.2.2; 17 found; start..end, strand, type, name):
     86..475     +  CDS            bsd: BSD_ASPTE - Experimental evidence at protein level: Swiss-Prot protein existence level 1. Catalyzes the deamination of the cytosine moiety of the antibiotics blasticidin S, cytomycin and acetylblasticidin S. From Aspergillus terreus.
    875..891     +  CDS            5xFLAG (fragment): five tandem FLAG® epitope tags
    905..921     +  CDS            3xFLAG (fragment): three tandem FLAG® epitope tags
    935..958     +  CDS            FLAG: FLAG® epitope tag, followed by an enterokinase cleavage site
   1361..1750    +  CDS            bsd: BSD_ASPTE - Experimental evidence at protein level: Swiss-Prot protein existence level 1. Catalyzes the deamination of the cytosine moiety of the antibiotics blasticidin S, cytomycin and acetylblasticidin S. From Aspergillus terreus.
   1946..1964    -  promoter       SP6 promoter: promoter for bacteriophage SP6 RNA polymerase
   2006..2022    -  protein_bind   lac operator: The lac repressor binds to the lac operator to inhibit transcription in E. coli. This inhibition can be relieved by adding lactose or isopropyl-β-D-thiogalactopyranoside (IPTG). lac repressor encoded by lacI
   2030..2060    -  promoter       lac promoter: promoter for the E. coli lac operon
   2075..2096    -  protein_bind   CAP binding site: CAP binding activates transcription in the presence of cAMP. E. coli catabolite activator protein
   2109..2201    -  CDS            lacI (fragment): lac repressor; lacI; The lac repressor binds to the lac operator to inhibit transcription in E. coli. This inhibition can be relieved by adding lactose or isopropyl-β-D-thiogalactopyranoside (IPTG).
   2384..2972    -  rep_origin     ori: high-copy-number ColE1/pMB1/pBR322/pUC origin of replication
   3143..4003    -  CDS            AmpR: β-lactamase; bla; confers resistance to ampicillin, carbenicillin, and related antibiotics
   4004..4108    -  promoter       AmpR promoter: bla
   4135..4185    +  misc_feature   bom (fragment): basis of mobility region from pBR322
   4186..4641    -  rep_origin     f1 ori (sequence partly withheld): f1 bacteriophage origin of replication; arrow indicates direction of (+) strand synthesis
   4645..4802    -  CDS            lacZα (fragment): LacZα fragment of β-galactosidase; lacZ fragment
   4805..4823    +  promoter       T7 promoter: promoter for bacteriophage T7 RNA polymerase
>Addgene plasmid #221045 | pPOTv7-blast-3FLAG | addgene full sequence | sequence record 441436 | Addgene NGS Result
ACTCTGCATTGCAGTCTCCGCTCTTATTTAGTTTTGCTTTACGTAAGGTCTCGTTGCTGCCATAAAATAA
GCTCTAGTGGAATTCATGCCTTTGTCTCAAGAAGAATCCACCCTCATTGAAAGAGCAACGGCTACAATCA
ACAGCATCCCCATCTCTGAAGACTACAGCGTCGCCAGCGCAGCTCTCTCTAGCGACGGCCGCATCTTCAC
TGGTGTCAATGTATATCATTTTACTGGGGGACCTTGTGCAGAACTCGTGGTGCTGGGCACTGCTGCTGCT
GCGGCAGCTGGCAACCTGACTTGTATCGTCGCGATCGGAAATGAGAACAGGGGCATCTTGAGCCCCTGCG
GACGGTGCCGACAGGTGCTTCTCGATCTGCATCCTGGGATCAAAGCCATAGTGAAGGACAGTGATGGACA
GCCGACGGCAGTTGGGATTCGTGAATTGCTGCCCTCTGGTTATGTGTGGGAGGGCTAACTCGAGTGCCCA
TTTAGTTGGCTTTTCCCTTGTCTCGTGTCTTTTCCGTGGAAAGGTTCCCGGAGTAATCTGATGGCACAGC
AGGGAGGTGCGCCTGCAGGTTGGTTAGGAAGGGGGGATGATGTAAAAGAAGAAAATGGGGGGATTCGAGC
CCCACGCGTTGCTCAAGCTGTGTAGCGCAGGCGTTTCCTTACATATTTCTCTAACAGGCACGGAAGCCTA
ACAAATACACTTGGCTTATTTTTTTGCCCCCTCATGTCTTGTACAAATATTTGCGATAGCTTAGCTATCA
GCCACATTAATCAAACAAGTATACCAACAAGCCCGAAAACAGAAACTCAACTGCAACGGGTACCTATGGG
TTCTGGTAGTGGTTCCGGTTCCGGTTCTAAGCTTGACTACAAGGACGACGACGATAAAGGGAGTGACTAC
AAAGATGATGATGACAAGGGTTCGGATTACAAAGACGACGATGACAAGGGATCCGGATCAGGATCTGGAT
CAGGATCGGGTAGTTAAGAGCTCCGCTGCGCTTAAATGTCTTTCATTATAATCAATGTATAACCTTTATG
TAGTATTTCAATCTATGCCGCTGTGTACGTGCACTGCGGTGCCTATCCTTCGGCATTAGAGAGTCACTGT
TTGTGTAGATCGTAGCTGCATGTCTGACATCTGGTTCATTAGTGCCGTTTTGAGTCTGCACTGTTGTGCA
ACTTGATATTCATCACTGCACACCAACCGTGTGTTTCCTCCTTTGGGTGCACCCTTTAATCCTTGTCTTC
TCCTTTTTTGTCTCTTTCCCCCTCGAAAAGGTGTCAAACTACTGCCGCATAAACTACGGTTATCCCAAAT
TTAAGAGAAAGCAATAAAGCATCAGCTAGCATGCCTTTGTCTCAAGAAGAATCCACCCTCATTGAAAGAG
CAACGGCTACAATCAACAGCATCCCCATCTCTGAAGACTACAGCGTCGCCAGCGCAGCTCTCTCTAGCGA
CGGCCGCATCTTCACTGGTGTCAATGTATATCATTTTACTGGGGGACCTTGTGCAGAACTCGTGGTGCTG
GGCACTGCTGCTGCTGCGGCAGCTGGCAACCTGACTTGTATCGTCGCGATCGGAAATGAGAACAGGGGCA
TCTTGAGCCCCTGCGGACGGTGCCGACAGGTGCTTCTCGATCTGCATCCTGGGATCAAAGCCATAGTGAA
GGACAGTGATGGACAGCCGACGGCAGTTGGGATTCGTGAATTGCTGCCCTCTGGTTATGTGTGGGAGGGC
TAACTCGAGTGCCCATTTAGTTGGCTTTTCCCTTGTCTCGTGTCTTTTCCGTGGAAAGGTTCCCGGAGTA
ATCTGATGGCACAGCAGGGAGGTGCGCCTGCAGGTTGGTTAGGAAGGGGGGATGATGTAAAAGAAGAAAA
TGGGGGGATTCGAGCCCCGCACAGGTCTCTCAAATTGGATGCATAGCTTGAGTATTCTATAGTGTCACCT
AAATAGCTTGGCGTAATCATGGTCATAGCTGTTTCCTGTGTGAAATTGTTATCCGCTCACAATTCCACAC
AACATACGAGCCGGAAGCATAAAGTGTAAAGCCTGGGGTGCCTAATGAGTGAGCTAACTCACATTAATTG
CGTTGCGCTCACTGCCCGCTTTCCAGTCGGGAAACCTGTCGTGCCAGCTGCATTAATGAATCGGCCAACG
CGCGGGGAGAGGCGGTTTGCGTATTGGGCGCTCTTCCGCTTCCTCGCTCACTGACTCGCTGCGCTCGGTC
GTTCGGCTGCGGCGAGCGGTATCAGCTCACTCAAAGGCGGTAATACGGTTATCCACAGAATCAGGGGATA
ACGCAGGAAAGAACATGTGAGCAAAAGGCCAGCAAAAGGCCAGGAACCGTAAAAAGGCCGCGTTGCTGGC
GTTTTTCCATAGGCTCCGCCCCCCTGACGAGCATCACAAAAATCGACGCTCAAGTCAGAGGTGGCGAAAC
CCGACAGGACTATAAAGATACCAGGCGTTTCCCCCTGGAAGCTCCCTCGTGCGCTCTCCTGTTCCGACCC
TGCCGCTTACCGGATACCTGTCCGCCTTTCTCCCTTCGGGAAGCGTGGCGCTTTCTCATAGCTCACGCTG
TAGGTATCTCAGTTCGGTGTAGGTCGTTCGCTCCAAGCTGGGCTGTGTGCACGAACCCCCCGTTCAGCCC
GACCGCTGCGCCTTATCCGGTAACTATCGTCTTGAGTCCAACCCGGTAAGACACGACTTATCGCCACTGG
CAGCAGCCACTGGTAACAGGATTAGCAGAGCGAGGTATGTAGGCGGTGCTACAGAGTTCTTGAAGTGGTG
GCCTAACTACGGCTACACTAGAAGAACAGTATTTGGTATCTGCGCTCTGCTGAAGCCAGTTACCTTCGGA
AAAAGAGTTGGTAGCTCTTGATCCGGCAAACAAACCACCGCTGGTAGCGGTGGTTTTTTTGTTTGCAAGC
AGCAGATTACGCGCAGAAAAAAAGGATCTCAAGAAGATCCTTTGATCTTTTCTACGGGGTCTGACGCTCA
GTGGAACGAAAACTCACGTTAAGGGATTTTGGTCATGAGATTATCAAAAAGGATCTTCACCTAGATCCTT
TTAAATTAAAAATGAAGTTTTAAATCAATCTAAAGTATATATGAGTAAACTTGGTCTGACAGTTACCAAT
GCTTAATCAGTGAGGCACCTATCTCAGCGATCTGTCTATTTCGTTCATCCATAGTTGCCTGACTCCCCGT
CGTGTAGATAATTACGATACGGGAGGGCTTACCATCTGGCCCCAGTGCTGCAATGATACCGCGAGACCCA
CGCTCACCGGCTCCAGATTTATCAGCAATAAACCAGCCAGCCGGAAGGGCCGAGCGCAGAAGTGGTCCTG
CAACTTTATCCGCCTCCATCCAGTCTATTAATTGTTGCCGGGAAGCTAGAGTAAGTAGTTCGCCAGTTAA
TAGTTTGCGCAACGTTGTTGCCATTGCTACAGGCATCGTGGTGTCACGCTCGTCGTTTGGTATGGCTTCA
TTCAGCTCCGGTTCCCAACGATCAAGGCGAGTTACATGATCCCCCATGTTGTGCAAAAAAGCGGTTAGCT
CCTTCGGTCCTCCGATCGTTGTCAGAAGTAAGTTGGCCGCAGTGTTATCACTCATGGTTATGGCAGCACT
GCATAATTCTCTTACTGTCATGCCATCCGTAAGATGCTTTTCTGTGACTGGTGAGTACTCAACCAAGTCA
TTCTGAGAATAGTGTATGCGGCGACCGAGTTGCTCTTGCCCGGCGTCAATACGGGATAATACCGCGCCAC
ATAGCAGAACTTTAAAAGTGCTCATCATTGGAAAACGTTCTTCGGGGCGAAAACTCTCAAGGATCTTACC
GCTGTTGAGATCCAGTTCGATGTAACCCACTCGTGCACCCAACTGATCTTCAGCATCTTTTACTTTCACC
AGCGTTTCTGGGTGAGCAAAAACAGGAAGGCAAAATGCCGCAAAAAAGGGAATAAGGGCGACACGGAAAT
GTTGAATACTCATACTCTTCCTTTTTCAATATTATTGAAGCATTTATCAGGGTTATTGTCTCATGAGCGG
ATACATATTTGAATGTATTTAGAAAAATAAACAAATAGGGGTTCCGCGCACATTTCCCCGAAAAGTGCCA
CCTGATGCGGTGTGAAATACCGCACAGATGCGTAAGGAGAAAATACCGCATCAGGAAATTGTAAGCGTTA
ATATTTTGTTAAAATTCGCGTTAAATTTTTGTTAAATCAGCTCATTTTTTAACCAATAGGCCGAAATCGG
CAAAATCCCTTATAAATCAAAAGAATAGACCGAGATAGGGT
[37 nt withheld, positions 4312-4348]
AAAGAACGTGGACTCCAACGTCAAAGG
[49 nt withheld, positions 4376-4424]
T
[91 nt withheld, positions 4426-4516]
G
[98 nt withheld, positions 4518-4615]
ACTTAATGCGCCGCTACAGGGCGCGTCCATTCGCCATTCAGGCTGCGCAACTGTTGGGAAGGGCGATCGG
TGCGGGCCTCTTCGCTATTACGCCAGCTGGCGAAAGGGGGATGTGCTGCAAGGCGATTAAGTTGGGTAAC
GCCAGGGTTTTCCCAGTCACGACGTTGTAAAACGACGGCCAGTGAATTGTAATACGACTCACTATAGGGC
GAATTGGGCCCGTATAATGCAGACCTGCTGCAAGCTAGGGGCACAGCAAGGTCTTCTGAAATTCATGTTT
TTTTTTTTTTT
